LOCUS       Exported 5434 bp ds-DNA circular SYN 12-MAY-2021
DEFINITION  synthetic circular DNA
ACCESSION   .
VERSION     .
KEYWORDS    pBAD33.1
SOURCE      synthetic DNA construct
  ORGANISM  synthetic DNA construct
REFERENCE   1 (bases 1 to 5434)
  AUTHORS   Chung HS, Raetz CR
  TITLE     Interchangeable domains in the Kdo transferases of Escherichia coli
            and Haemophilus influenzae.
  JOURNAL   Biochemistry. 2010 May 18;49(19):4126-37.
  PUBMED    20394418
REFERENCE   2 (bases 1 to 5434)
  AUTHORS   .
  TITLE     Direct Submission
  JOURNAL   Exported May 12, 2021 from SnapGene Server 1.1.58
            http://www.snapgene.com
FEATURES             Location/Qualifiers
     source          1..5434
                     /organism="synthetic DNA construct"
                     /mol_type="other DNA"
     rep_origin      338..793
                     /direction=RIGHT
                     /label=f1 ori
                     /note="f1 bacteriophage origin of replication; arrow
                     indicates direction of (+) strand synthesis"
     primer_bind     complement(425..444)
                     /label=F1ori-R
                     /note="F1 origin, reverse primer"
     CDS             complement(1348..2007)
                     /codon_start=1
                     /gene="cat"
                     /product="chloramphenicol acetyltransferase"
                     /label=CmR
                     /note="confers resistance to chloramphenicol"
                     /translation="MEKKITGYTTVDISQWHRKEHFEAFQSVAQCTYNQTVQLDITAFL
                     KTVKKNKHKFYPAFIHILARLMNAHPEFRMAMKDGELVIWDSVHPCYTVFHEQTETFSS
                     LWSEYHDDFRQFLHIYSQDVACYGENLAYFPKGFIENMFFVSANPWVSFTSFDLNVANM
                     DNFFAPVFTMGKYYTQGDKVLMPLAIQVHHAVCDGFHVGRMLNELQQYCDEWQGGA"
     primer_bind     1922..1941
                     /label=CAT-R
                     /note="Chloramphenicol resistance gene, reverse primer"
     promoter        complement(2008..2110)
                     /label=cat promoter
                     /note="promoter of the E. coli cat gene encoding
                     chloramphenicol acetyltransferase"
     primer_bind     complement(2502..2519)
                     /label=L4440
                     /note="L4440 vector, forward primer"
     rep_origin      complement(2636..3181)
                     /direction=LEFT
                     /label=p15A ori
                     /note="Plasmids containing the medium-copy-number p15A
                     origin of replication can be propagated in E. coli cells
                     that contain a second plasmid with the ColE1 origin. "
     primer_bind     complement(2716..2735)
                     /label=pBR322ori-F
                     /note="pBR322 origin, forward primer"
     primer_bind     3253..3272
                     /label=pBRrevBam
                     /note="pBR322 vectors, tet region, downstream of BamHI,
                     reverse primer"
     CDS             complement(3452..4330)
                     /codon_start=1
                     /gene="araC"
                     /product="L-arabinose regulatory protein"
                     /label=araC
                     /translation="MAEAQNDPLLPGYSFNAHLVAGLTPIEANGYLDFFIDRPLGMKGY
                     ILNLTIRGQGVVKNQGREFVCRPGDILLFPPGEIHHYGRHPEAREWYHQWVYFRPRAYW
                     HEWLNWPSIFANTGFFRPDEAHQPHFSDLFGQIINAGQGEGRYSELLAINLLEQLLLRR
                     MEAINESLHPPMDNRVREACQYISDHLADSNFDIASVAQHVCLSPSRLSHLFRQQLGIS
                     VLSWREDQRISQAKLLLSTTRMPIATVGRNVGFDDQLYFSRVFKKCTGASPSEFRAGCE
                     EKVNDVAVKLS"
     promoter        4357..4641
                     /gene="araBAD"
                     /label=araBAD promoter
                     /note="promoter of the L-arabinose operon of E. coli; the
                     araC regulatory gene is transcribed in the opposite
                     direction (Guzman et al., 1995)"
     primer_bind     4564..4583
                     /label=pBAD Forward
                     /note="For vectors with E. coli araBAD promoter, forward
                     primer"
     RBS             4701..4723
                     /note="efficient ribosome binding site from bacteriophage
                     T7 gene 10 (Olins and Rangwala, 1989)"
     CDS             4731..4763
                     /codon_start=1
                     /product="leader peptide from bacteriophage T7 gene 10"
                     /label=T7 tag (gene 10 leader)
                     /note="promotes efficient translation in E. coli"
                     /translation="MASMTGGQQMG"
     primer_bind     complement(4829..4846)
                     /label=pBAD Reverse
                     /note="For vectors with E. coli araBAD promoter, reverse
                     primer"
     terminator      4999..5085
                     /gene="Escherichia coli rrnB"
                     /label=rrnB T1 terminator
                     /note="transcription terminator T1 from the E. coli rrnB
                     gene"
     terminator      5177..5204
                     /label=rrnB T2 terminator
                     /note="transcription terminator T2 from the E. coli rrnB
                     gene"
     promoter        5223..5314
                     /gene="bla"
                     /label=AmpR promoter
ORIGIN
        1 gcaaactatt aactggcgaa ctacttactc tagcttcccg gcaacaatta atagactgga
       61 tggaggcgga taaagttgca ggaccacttc tgcgctcggc ccttccggct ggctggttta
      121 ttgctgataa atctggagcc ggtgagcgtg ggtctcgcgg tatcattgca gcactggggc
      181 cagatggtaa gccctcccgt atcgtagtta tctacacgac ggggagtcag gcaactatgg
      241 atgaacgaaa tagacagatc gctgagatag gtgcctcact gattaagcat tggtaactgt
      301 cagaccaagt ttactcatat atactttaga ttgattnnnn nnnnnnnnnn nnnnnnnnnn
      361 nnnnnnnnnn nnnnnnnnnn nnnnnnnnnn nnnnnnnnnn nnnnnnnnnn nnnnnnnnnn
      421 nnnnnnnnnn nnnnnnnnnn nnnnnnnnnn nnnnnnnnnn ncnnnnnnnn nnnnnnnnnn
      481 nnnnnnnnnn nnnnnnnnnn nnnnnnnnnn nnnnnnnnnn nnnnnnnnnn nnnnnnnnnn
      541 nnnnnnnnnn nnnnnnnnnn nnnnnnnnnn nnnnnnnnnn nnnnnnnnnn nnnnnnnnnn
      601 nnncctttga cgttggagtc cacgttcttt aatagtggac tcttgttcca aacttgaaca
      661 acactcaacc ctatctcggg ctattctttt gatttataag ggattttgcc gatttcggcc
      721 tattggttaa aaaatgagct gatttaacaa aaatttaacg cgaattttaa caaaatatta
      781 acgtttacaa tttaaaagga tctaggtgaa gatccttttt gataatctca tgaccaaaat
      841 cccttaacgt gagttttcgt tccactgagc gtcagacccc gtagaaaaga tcaaaggatc
      901 ttcttgagat cctttttttc tgcgcgtaat ctgctgcttg caaacaaaaa aaccaccgct
      961 accagcggtg gtttgtttgc cggatcaaga gctaccaact ctttttccga aggtaactgg
     1021 cttcagcaga gcgcagatac caaatactgt ccttctagtg tagccgtagt taggccacca
     1081 cttcaagaac tctgtagcac cgcctacata cctcgctctg ctaatcctgt taccagtcag
     1141 gcatttgaga agcacacggt cacactgctt ccggtagtca ataaaccggt aaaccagcaa
     1201 tagacataag cggctattta acgaccctgc cctgaaccga cgaccgggtc gaatttgctt
     1261 tcgaatttct gccattcatc cgcttattat cacttattca ggcgtagcac caggcgttta
     1321 agggcaccaa taactgcctt aaaaaaatta cgccccgccc tgccactcat cgcagtactg
     1381 ttgtaattca ttaagcattc tgccgacatg gaagccatca cagacggcat gatgaacctg
     1441 aatcgccagc ggcatcagca ccttgtcgcc ttgcgtataa tatttgccca tggtgaaaac
     1501 gggggcgaag aagttgtcca tattggccac gtttaaatca aaactggtga aactcaccca
     1561 gggattggct gagacgaaaa acatattctc aataaaccct ttagggaaat aggccaggtt
     1621 ttcaccgtaa cacgccacat cttgcgaata tatgtgtaga aactgccgga aatcgtcgtg
     1681 gtattcactc cagagcgatg aaaacgtttc agtttgctca tggaaaacgg tgtaacaagg
     1741 gtgaacacta tcccatatca ccagctcacc gtctttcatt gccatacgga attccggatg
     1801 agcattcatc aggcgggcaa gaatgtgaat aaaggccgga taaaacttgt gcttattttt
     1861 ctttacggtc tttaaaaagg ccgtaatatc cagctgaacg gtctggttat aggtacattg
     1921 agcaactgac tgaaatgcct caaaatgttc tttacgatgc cattgggata tatcaacggt
     1981 ggtatatcca gtgatttttt tctccatttt agcttcctta gctcctgaaa atctcgataa
     2041 ctcaaaaaat acgcccggta gtgatcttat ttcattatgg tgaaagttgg aacctcttac
     2101 gtgccgatca acgtctcatt ttcgccaaaa gttggcccag ggcttcccgg tatcaacagg
     2161 gacaccagga tttatttatt ctgcgaagtg atcttccgtc acaggtattt attcggcgca
     2221 aagtgcgtcg ggtgatgctg ccaacttact gatttagtgt atgatggtgt ttttgaggtg
     2281 ctccagtggc ttctgtttct atcagctgtc cctcctgttc agctactgac ggggtggtgc
     2341 gtaacggcaa aagcaccgcc ggacatcagc gctagcggag tgtatactgg cttactatgt
     2401 tggcactgat gagggtgtca gtgaagtgct tcatgtggca ggagaaaaaa ggctgcaccg
     2461 gtgcgtcagc agaatatgtg atacaggata tattccgctt cctcgctcac tgactcgcta
     2521 cgctcggtcg ttcgactgcg gcgagcggaa atggcttacg aacggggcgg agatttcctg
     2581 gaagatgcca ggaagatact taacagggaa gtgagagggc cgcggcaaag ccgtttttcc
     2641 ataggctccg cccccctgac aagcatcacg aaatctgacg ctcaaatcag tggtggcgaa
     2701 acccgacagg actataaaga taccaggcgt ttccccctgg cggctccctc gtgcgctctc
     2761 ctgttcctgc ctttcggttt accggtgtca ttccgctgtt atggccgcgt ttgtctcatt
     2821 ccacgcctga cactcagttc cgggtaggca gttcgctcca agctggactg tatgcacgaa
     2881 ccccccgttc agtccgaccg ctgcgcctta tccggtaact atcgtcttga gtccaacccg
     2941 gaaagacatg caaaagcacc actggcagca gccactggta attgatttag aggagttagt
     3001 cttgaagtca tgcgccggtt aaggctaaac tgaaaggaca agttttggtg actgcgctcc
     3061 tccaagccag ttacctcggt tcaaagagtt ggtagctcag agaaccttcg aaaaaccgcc
     3121 ctgcaaggcg gttttttcgt tttcagagca agagattacg cgcagaccaa aacgatctca
     3181 agaagatcat cttattaatc agataaaata tttgctcatg agcccgaagt ggcgagcccg
     3241 atcttcccca tcggtgatgt cggcgatata ggcgccagca accgcacctg tggcgccggt
     3301 gatgccggcc acgatgcgtc cggcgtagag gatctgctca tgtttgacag cttatcatcg
     3361 atgcataatg tgcctgtcaa atggacgaag cagggattct gcaaacccta tgctactccg
     3421 tcaagccgtc aattgtctga ttcgttacca attatgacaa cttgacggct acatcattca
     3481 ctttttcttc acaaccggca cggaactcgc tcgggctggc cccggtgcat tttttaaata
     3541 cccgcgagaa atagagttga tcgtcaaaac caacattgcg accgacggtg gcgataggca
     3601 tccgggtggt gctcaaaagc agcttcgcct ggctgatacg ttggtcctcg cgccagctta
     3661 agacgctaat ccctaactgc tggcggaaaa gatgtgacag acgcgacggc gacaagcaaa
     3721 catgctgtgc gacgctggcg atatcaaaat tgctgtctgc caggtgatcg ctgatgtact
     3781 gacaagcctc gcgtacccga ttatccatcg gtggatggag cgactcgtta atcgcttcca
     3841 tgcgccgcag taacaattgc tcaagcagat ttatcgccag cagctccgaa tagcgccctt
     3901 ccccttgccc ggcgttaatg atttgcccaa acaggtcgct gaaatgcggc tggtgcgctt
     3961 catccgggcg aaagaacccc gtattggcaa atattgacgg ccagttaagc cattcatgcc
     4021 agtaggcgcg cggacgaaag taaacccact ggtgatacca ttcgcgagcc tccggatgac
     4081 gaccgtagtg atgaatctct cctggcggga acagcaaaat atcacccggt cggcaaacaa
     4141 attctcgtcc ctgatttttc accaccccct gaccgcgaat ggtgagattg agaatataac
     4201 ctttcattcc cagcggtcgg tcgataaaaa aatcgagata accgttggcc tcaatcggcg
     4261 ttaaacccgc caccagatgg gcattaaacg agtatcccgg cagcagggga tcattttgcg
     4321 cttcagccat acttttcata ctcccgccat tcagagaaga aaccaattgt ccatattgca
     4381 tcagacattg ccgtcactgc gtcttttact ggctcttctc gctaaccaaa ccggtaaccc
     4441 cgcttattaa aagcattctg taacaaagcg ggaccaaagc catgacaaaa acgcgtaaca
     4501 aaagtgtcta taatcacggc agaaaagtcc acattgatta tttgcacggc gtcacacttt
     4561 gctatgccat agcattttta tccataagat tagcggatcc tacctgacgc tttttatcgc
     4621 aactctctac tgtttctcca tacccgtttt tttgggctag cgaattcgag ctcggtaccc
     4681 ggggatcctc tagaaataat tttgtttaac tttaagaagg agatatacat atggctagca
     4741 tgactggtgg acagcaaatg ggtcgggatc cgaattcgag ctccgtcgac aagcttggct
     4801 gttttggcgg atgagagaag attttcagcc tgatacagat taaatcagaa cgcagaagcg
     4861 gtctgataaa acagaatttg cctggcggca gtagcgcggt ggtcccacct gaccccatgc
     4921 cgaactcaga agtgaaacgc cgtagcgccg atggtagtgt ggggtctccc catgcgagag
     4981 tagggaactg ccaggcatca aataaaacga aaggctcagt cgaaagactg ggcctttcgt
     5041 tttatctgtt gtttgtcggt gaacgctctc ctgagtagga caaatccgcc gggagcggat
     5101 ttgaacgttg cgaagcaacg gcccggaggg tggcgggcag gacgcccgcc ataaactgcc
     5161 aggcatcaaa ttaagcagaa ggccatcctg acggatggcc tttttgcgtt tctacaaact
     5221 cttttgttta tttttctaaa tacattcaaa tatgtatccg ctcatgagac aataaccctg
     5281 ataaatgctt caataatatt gaaaaaggaa gagtatgagt attcaacatt tccgtgtcgc
     5341 ccttattccc ttttttgcgg cattttgcct tcctgttttt gctcacccag aaacgctggt
     5401 gaaagtaaaa gatgctgaag atcagttggg tgca
//
