>Addgene plasmid #36267 | pBAD33.1 | addgene full sequence | sequence record 448140 | Addgene NGS Result
GACACCCTCATCAGTGCCAACATAGTAAGCCAGTATACACTCCGCTAGCGCTGATGTCCGGCGGTGCTTT
TGCCGTTACGCACCACCCCGTCAGTAGCTGAACAGGAGGGACAGCTGATAGAAACAGAAGCCACTGGAGC
ACCTCAAAAACACCATCATACACTAAATCAGTAAGTTGGCAGCATCACCCGACGCACTTTGCGCCGAATA
AATACCTGTGACGGAAGATCACTTCGCAGAATAAATAAATCCTGGTGTCCCTGTTGATACCGGGAAGCCC
TGGGCCAACTTTTGGCGAAAATGAGACGTTGATCGGCACGTAAGAGGTTCCAACTTTCACCATAATGAAA
TAAGATCACTACCGGGCGTATTTTTTGAGTTATCGAGATTTTCAGGAGCTAAGGAAGCTAAAATGGAGAA
AAAAATCACTGGATATACCACCGTTGATATATCCCAATGGCATCGTAAAGAACATTTTGAGGCATTTCAG
TCAGTTGCTCAATGTACCTATAACCAGACCGTTCAGCTGGATATTACGGCCTTTTTAAAGACCGTAAAGA
AAAATAAGCACAAGTTTTATCCGGCCTTTATTCACATTCTTGCCCGCCTGATGAATGCTCATCCGGAATT
CCGTATGGCAATGAAAGACGGTGAGCTGGTGATATGGGATAGTGTTCACCCTTGTTACACCGTTTTCCAT
GAGCAAACTGAAACGTTTTCATCGCTCTGGAGTGAATACCACGACGATTTCCGGCAGTTTCTACACATAT
ATTCGCAAGATGTGGCGTGTTACGGTGAAAACCTGGCCTATTTCCCTAAAGGGTTTATTGAGAATATGTT
TTTCGTCTCAGCCAATCCCTGGGTGAGTTTCACCAGTTTTGATTTAAACGTGGCCAATATGGACAACTTC
TTCGCCCCCGTTTTCACCATGGGCAAATATTATACGCAAGGCGACAAGGTGCTGATGCCGCTGGCGATTC
AGGTTCATCATGCCGTTTGTGATGGCTTCCATGTCGGCAGAATGCTTAATGAATTACAACAGTACTGCGA
TGAGTGGCAGGGCGGGGCGTAATTTTTTTAAGGCAGTTATTGGTGCCCTTAAACGCCTGGTTGCTACGCC
TGAATAAGTGATAATAAGCGGATGAATGGCAGAAATTCGAAAGCAAATTCGACCCGGTCGTCGGTTCAGG
GCAGGGTCGTTAAATAGCCGCTTATGTCTATTGCTGGTTTACCGGTTTATTGACTACCGGAAGCAGTGTG
ACCGTGTGCTTCTCAAATGCCTGACTGGTAACAGGATTAGCAGAGCGAGGTATGTAGGCGGTGCTACAGA
GTTCTTGAAGTGGTGGCCTAACTACGGCTACACTAGAAGGACAGTATTTGGTATCTGCGCTCTGCTGAAG
CCAGTTACCTTCGGAAAAAGAGTTGGTAGCTCTTGATCCGGCAAACAAACCACCGCTGGTAGCGGTGGTT
TTTTTGTTTGCAAGCAGCAGATTACGCGCAGAAAAAAAGGATCTCAAGAAGATCCTTTGATCTTTTCTAC
GGGGTCTGACGCTCAGTGGAACGAAAACTCACGTTAAGGGATTTTGGTCATGAGATTATCAAAAAGGATC
TTCACCTAGATCCTTTTAAATTGTAAACGTTAATATTTTGTTAAAATTCGCGTTAAATTTTTGTTAAATC
AGCTCATTTTTTAACCAATAGGCCGAAATCGGCAAAATCCCTTATAAATCAAAAGAATAGCCCGAGATAG
GGT
[37 nt withheld, positions 1754-1790]
AAAGAACGTGGACTCCAACGTCAAAGG
[141 nt withheld, positions 1818-1958]
G
[125 nt withheld, positions 1960-2084]
AATCAATCTAAAGTATATATGAGTAAACTTGGTCTGACAGTTACCAATGCTTAATCAGTGAGGCACCTAT
CTCAGCGATCTGTCTATTTCGTTCATCCATAGTTGCCTGACTCCCCGTCGTGTAGATAACTACGATACGG
GAGGGCTTACCATCTGGCCCCAGTGCTGCAATGATACCGCGAGACCCACGCTCACCGGCTCCAGATTTAT
CAGCAATAAACCAGCCAGCCGGAAGGGCCGAGCGCAGAAGTGGTCCTGCAACTTTATCCGCCTCCATCCA
GTCTATTAATTGTTGCCGGGAAGCTAGAGTAAGTAGTTCGCCAGTTAATAGTTTGCTGCACCCAACTGAT
CTTCAGCATCTTTTACTTTCACCAGCGTTTCTGGGTGAGCAAAAACAGGAAGGCAAAATGCCGCAAAAAA
GGGAATAAGGGCGACACGGAAATGTTGAATACTCATACTCTTCCTTTTTCAATATTATTGAAGCATTTAT
CAGGGTTATTGTCTCATGAGCGGATACATATTTGAATGTATTTAGAAAAATAAACAAAAGAGTTTGTAGA
AACGCAAAAAGGCCATCCGTCAGGATGGCCTTCTGCTTAATTTGATGCCTGGCAGTTTATGGCGGGCGTC
CTGCCCGCCACCCTCCGGGCCGTTGCTTCGCAACGTTCAAATCCGCTCCCGGCGGATTTGTCCTACTCAG
GAGAGCGTTCACCGACAAACAACAGATAAAACGAAAGGCCCAGTCTTTCGACTGAGCCTTTCGTTTTATT
TGATGCCTGGCAGTTCCCTACTCTCGCATGGGGAGACCCCACACTACCATCGGCGCTACGGCGTTTCACT
TCTGAGTTCGGCATGGGGTCAGGTGGGACCACCGCGCTACTGCCGCCAGGCAAATTCTGTTTTATCAGAC
CGCTTCTGCGTTCTGATTTAATCTGTATCAGGCTGAAAATCTTCTCTCATCCGCCAAAACAGCCAAGCTT
GTCGACGGAGCTCGAATTCGGATCCCGACCCATTTGCTGTCCACCAGTCATGCTAGCCATATGTATATCT
CCTTCTTAAAGTTAAACAAAATTATTTCTAGAGGATCCCCGGGTACCGAGCTCGAATTCGCTAGCCCAAA
AAAACGGGTATGGAGAAACAGTAGAGAGTTGCGATAAAAAGCGTCAGGTAGGATCCGCTAATCTTATGGA
TAAAAATGCTATGGCATAGCAAAGTGTGACGCCGTGCAAATAATCAATGTGGACTTTTCTGCCGTGATTA
TAGACACTTTTGTTACGCGTTTTTGTCATGGCTTTGGTCCCGCTTTGTTACAGAATGCTTTTAATAAGCG
GGGTTACCGGTTTGGTTAGCGAGAAGAGCCAGTAAAAGACGCAGTGACGGCAATGTCTGATGCAATATGG
ACAATTGGTTTCTTCTCTGAATGGCGGGAGTATGAAAAGTATGGCTGAAGCGCAAAATGATCCCCTGCTG
CCGGGATACTCGTTTAATGCCCATCTGGTGGCGGGTTTAACGCCGATTGAGGCCAACGGTTATCTCGATT
TTTTTATCGACCGACCGCTGGGAATGAAAGGTTATATTCTCAATCTCACCATTCGCGGTCAGGGGGTGGT
GAAAAATCAGGGACGAGAATTTGTTTGCCGACCGGGTGATATTTTGCTGTTCCCGCCAGGAGAGATTCAT
CACTACGGTCGTCATCCGGAGGCTCGCGAATGGTATCACCAGTGGGTTTACTTTCGTCCGCGCGCCTACT
GGCATGAATGGCTTAACTGGCCGTCAATATTTGCCAATACGGGGTTCTTTCGCCCGGATGAAGCGCACCA
GCCGCATTTCAGCGACCTGTTTGGGCAAATCATTAACGCCGGGCAAGGGGAAGGGCGCTATTCGGAGCTG
CTGGCGATAAATCTGCTTGAGCAATTGTTACTGCGGCGCATGGAAGCGATTAACGAGTCGCTCCATCCAC
CGATGGATAATCGGGTACGCGAGGCTTGTCAGTACATCAGCGATCACCTGGCAGACAGCAATTTTGATAT
CGCCAGCGTCGCACAGCATGTTTGCTTGTCGCCGTCGCGTCTGTCACATCTTTTCCGCCAGCAGTTAGGG
ATTAGCGTCTTAAGCTGGCGCGAGGACCAACGTATCAGCCAGGCGAAGCTGCTTTTGAGCACCACCCGGA
TGCCTATCGCCACCGTCGGTCGCAATGTTGGTTTTGACGATCAACTCTATTTCTCGCGGGTATTTAAAAA
ATGCACCGGGGCCAGCCCGAGCGAGTTCCGTGCCGGTTGTGAAGAAAAAGTGAATGATGTAGCCGTCAAG
TTGTCATAATTGGTAACGAATCAGACAATTGACGGCTTGACGGAGTAGCATAGGGTTTGCAGAATCCCTG
CTTCGTCCATTTGACAGGCACATTATGCATCGATGATAAGCTGTCAAACATGAGCAGATCCTCTACGCCG
GACGCATCGTGGCCGGCATCACCGGCGCCACAGGTGCGGTTGCTGGCGCCTATATCGCCGACATCACCGA
TGGGGAAGATCGGGCTCGCCACTTCGGGCTCATGAGCCTAGAAATATTTTATCTGATTAATAAGATGATC
TTCTTGAGATCGTTTTGGTCTGCGCGTAATCTCTTGCTCTGAAAACGAAAAAACCGCCTTGCAGGGCGGT
TTTTCGAAGGTTCTCTGAGCTACCAACTCTTTGAACCGAGGTAACTGGCTTGGAGGAGCGCAGTCACCAA
AACTTGTCCTTTCAGTTTAGCCTTAACCGGCGCATGACTTCAAGACTAACTCCTCTAAATCAATTACCAG
TGGCTGCTGCCAGTGGTGCTTTTGCATGTCTTTCCGGGTTGGACTCAAGACGATAGTTACCGGATAAGGC
GCAGCGGTCGGACTGAACGGGGGGTTCGTGCATACAGTCCAGCTTGGAGCGAACTGCCTACCCGGAACTG
AGTGTCAGGCGTGGAATGAGACAAACGCGGCCATAACAGCGGAATGACACCGGTAAACCGAAAGGCAGGA
ACAGGAGAGCGCACGAGGGAGCCGCCAGGGGGAAACGCCTGGTATCTTTATAGTCCTGTCGGGTTTCGCC
ACCACTGATTTGAGCGTCAGATTTCGTGATGCTTGTCAGGGGGGCGGAGCCTATGGAAAAACGGCTTTGC
CGCGGCCCTCTCACTTCCCTGTTAAGTATCTTCCTGGCATCTTCCAGGAAATCTCCGCCCCGTTCGTAAG
CCATTTCCGCTCGCCGCAGTCGAACGACCGAGCGTAGCGAGTCAGTGAGCGAGGAAGCGGAATATATCCT
GTATCACATATTCTGCTGACGCACCGGTGCAGCCTTTTTTCTCCTGCCACATGAAGCACTTCACT
Features (pLannotate 1.2.2; 20 found; start..end, strand, type, name):
     46..189     -  mobile_element IS1 (fragment): prokaryotic transposable element IS1
    310..412     +  promoter       cat promoter: promoter of the E. coli cat gene encoding chloramphenicol acetyltransferase
    413..1072    +  CDS            CmR: chloramphenicol acetyltransferase; cat; confers resistance to chloramphenicol
   1284..1517    -  rep_origin     ori (fragment): high-copy-number ColE1/pMB1/pBR322/pUC origin of replication
   1703..2083    -  rep_origin     M13 ori (sequence partly withheld): M13 bacteriophage origin of replication; arrow indicates direction of (+) strand synthesis
   2126..2420    -  CDS            bla(M) (fragment): β-lactamase lacking the signal sequence; bla(M); allows cytosolic expression of β-lactamase
   2421..2540    -  CDS            AmpR (fragment): β-lactamase; bla; confers resistance to ampicillin, carbenicillin, and related antibiotics
   2541..2632    -  promoter       AmpR promoter: bla
   2651..2678    -  terminator     rrnB T2 terminator: transcription terminator T2 from the E. coli rrnB gene
   2770..2856    -  terminator     rrnB T1 terminator: Escherichia coli rrnB; transcription terminator T1 from the E. coli rrnB gene
   2858..2973    -  ncRNA          5S rRNA: Accession: RF00001 - 5S ribosomal RNA
   3092..3124    -  CDS            T7 tag (gene 10 leader): leader peptide from bacteriophage T7 gene 10 promotes efficient translation in E. coli
   3132..3154    -  RBS            RBS: efficient ribosome binding site from bacteriophage T7 gene 10 (Olins and Rangwala, 1989)
   3161..3193    -  misc_feature   MCS (fragment): pUC18/19 multiple cloning site
   3214..3498    -  promoter       araBAD promoter: araBAD; promoter of the L-arabinose operon of E. coli; the araC regulatory gene is transcribed in the opposite direction (Guzman et al., 1995)
   3525..4403    +  CDS            araC: L-arabinose regulatory protein; araC
   4493..4511    -  promoter       tet promoter (fragment): E. coli promoter for tetracycline efflux protein gene
   4521..4641    +  CDS            TcR (fragment): tetracycline efflux protein; tet; confers resistance to tetracycline
   4678..5223    +  rep_origin     p15A ori: Plasmids containing the medium-copy-number p15A origin of replication can be propagated in E. coli cells that contain a second plasmid with the ColE1 origin.
   5311..5366    +  rep_origin     RSF ori (fragment): Plasmids containing the RSF 1030 origin of replication can be propagated in E. coli cells that contain additional plasmids with compatible origins.
