[The description below was written by a language model from this plasmid's Addgene catalogue record, the feature table of its GenBank file and pLannotate feature annotations shown in this document.]
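Description:
pBAD33.1 is an empty bacterial expression backbone derived from pBAD33, built for arabinose-regulated expression of cloned genes in E. coli. It replicates from the medium-copy p15A origin, which is compatible with ColE1-type plasmids and so allows it to be maintained alongside a second vector in the same cell. It is selected with chloramphenicol through a cat gene driven by its own promoter. An f1/M13 phage origin is also present, which in principle permits single-stranded DNA production. The annotations additionally pick up inherited remnants with no evident function here: an AmpR promoter followed by only fragments of the β-lactamase coding sequence, short pieces of the tetracycline resistance gene and its promoter, and an IS1 fragment.

The expression unit consists of the araC regulator gene transcribed divergently from the araBAD (PBAD) promoter, so that transcription is induced by L-arabinose and otherwise held down by AraC. According to the record, the pBAD33 sequence between XbaI and HindIII was replaced with the corresponding region of pET21b. This supplies the efficient ribosome binding site of bacteriophage T7 gene 10, followed by the T7 tag (gene 10 leader) coding sequence and cloning sites. This gives inserts a strong translation initiation signal. Downstream, the rrnB T1 and T2 terminators, preceded by a 5S rRNA segment, end transcription.

No insert is present. The two sequence records, a roughly 5.4 kb deposited map and a sequencing result differing by a few bases, show the same features in different orientation and numbering. The associated publication concerns Kdo transferases of E. coli and Haemophilus influenzae, suggesting use for controlled expression of such genes.
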