Addgene plasmid #36267: pBAD33.1
Purpose: (Empty Backbone)
Depositing lab: Christian Raetz. Depositing organization: Duke University. Publication: Interchangeable domains in the Kdo transferases of Escherichia coli and Haemophilus influenzae. Chung HS, Raetz CR. Biochemistry. 2010 May 18;49(19):4126-37. 10.1021/bi100343e PubMed 20394418.
Backbone
  Vector backbone: pBAD33
  Modifications to backbone: Replaced pBAD33 nucleotides between XbaI to HindIII with those of pET21b including ribosomal binding site
  Vector type: Bacterial Expression
  Promoter: PBAD
Growth in bacteria
  Bacterial resistance: Chloramphenicol, 25 μg/mL
  Growth temperature: 37°C
  Growth strain: XL1 Blue
  Copy number: Unknown
Gene/Insert
  Sequencing primers: 5′ pBAD-F (5'-ATGCCATAGCATTTTTATCC-3'); 3′ pBAD-R (5'-GATTTAATCTGTATCAGG-3')
Terms and licenses: Academic/Nonprofit Terms; Industry Terms: Not Available to Industry
How to cite: pBAD33.1 was a gift from Christian Raetz (Addgene plasmid # 36267 ; http://n2t.net/addgene:36267 ; RRID:Addgene_36267)
