>Addgene plasmid #36267 | pBAD33.1 | addgene partial sequence | sequence record 49281 | pBAD_fwd
TACTGTTTCTCCATACCCGTTTTTTTGGGCTAGCGAATTCGAGCTCGGTACCCGGGGATCCTCTAGAAAT
AATTTTGTTTAACTTTAAGAAGGAGATATACATATGGCTAGCATGACTGGTGGACAGCAAATGGGTCGGG
ATCCGAATTCGAGCTCCGTCGACAAGCTTGGCTGTTTTGGCGGATGAGAGAAGATTTTCAGCCTGATACA
GATTAAATCAGAACGCAGAAGCGGTCTGATAAAACAGAATTTGCCTGGCGGCAGTAGCGCGGTGGTCCCA
CCTGACCCCATGCCGAACTCAGAAGTGAAACGCCGTAGCGCCGATGGTAGTGTGGGGTCTCCCCATGCGA
GAGTAGGGAACTGCCAGGCATCAAATAAAACGAAAGGCTCAGTCGAAAGACTGGGCCTTTCGTTTTATCT
GTTGTTTGTCGGTGAACGCTCTCCTGAGTAGGACAAATCCGCCGGGAGCGGATTTGAACGTTGCGAAGCA
ACGGCCCGGAGGGTGGCGGGCAGGACGCCCGCCATAAACTGCCAGGCATCAAATTAAGCAGAAGGCCATC
CTGACGGATGGCCTTTTTGCGTTTCTACAAACTCTTTTGTTTATTTTTCTAAATACATTCAAATATGTAT
CCGCTCATGAGACAATAACCCTGATAAATGCTTCAATAATATTGAAAAAGGAAGAGTATGAGTATTCAAC
ATTTCCGTGTCGCCCTTATTCCCTTTTTTGCGGCATTTTGCCTTCCTGTTTTTGCTCACCCAGAAACGCT
GGTGAAAGTAAAAGATGCTGAAGATCAGTTGGGTGCAG
